>Addgene plasmid #196701 | pLVX-RNaseHI-NES-EGFP | addgene full sequence | sequence record 385957 | Addgene NGS Result
TGGAAGGGCTAATTCACTCCCAAAGAAGACAAGATATCCTTGATCTGTGGATCTACCACACACAAGGCTA
CTTCCCTGATTAGCAGAACTACACACCAGGGCCAGGGGTCAGATATCCACTGACCTTTGGATGGTGCTAC
AAGCTAGTACCAGTTGAGCCAGATAAGGTAGAAGAGGCCAATAAAGGAGAGAACACCAGCTTGTTACACC
CTGTGAGCCTGCATGGGATGGATGACCCGGAGAGAGAAGTGTTAGAGTGGAGGTTTGACAGCCGCCTAGC
ATTTCATCACGTGGCCCGAGAGCTGCATCCGGAGTACTTCAAGAACTGCTGATATCGAGCTTGCTACAAG
GGACTTTCCGCTGGGGACTTTCCAGGGAGGCGTGGCCTGGGCGGGACTGGGGAGTGGCGAGCCCTCAGAT
CCTGCATATAAGCAGCTGCTTTTTGCCTGTACTGGGTCTCTCTGGTTAGACCAGATCTGAGCCTGGGAGC
TCTCTGGCTAACTAGGGAACCCACTGCTTAAGCCTCAATAAAGCTTGCCTTGAGTGCTTCAAGTAGTGTG
TGCCCGTCTGTTGTGTGACTCTGGTAACTAGAGATCCCTCAGACCCTTTTAGTCAGTGTGGAAAATCTCT
AGCAGTGGCGCCCGAACAGGGACTTGAAAGCGAAAGGGAAACCAGAGGAGCTCTCTCGACGCAGGACTCG
GCTTGCTGAAGCGCGCACGGCAAGAGGCGAGGGGCGGCGACTGGTGAGTACGCCAAAAATTTTGACTAGC
GGAGGCTAGAAGGAGAGAGATGGGTGCGAGAGCGTCAGTATTAAGCGGGGGAGAATTAGATCGCGATGGG
AAAAAATTCGGTTAAGGCCAGGGGGAAAGAAAAAATATAAATTAAAACATATAGTATGGGCAAGCAGGGA
GCTAGAACGATTCGCAGTTAATCCTGGCCTGTTAGAAACATCAGAAGGCTGTAGACAAATACTGGGACAG
CTACAACCATCCCTTCAGACAGGATCAGAAGAACTTAGATCATTATATAATACAGTAGCAACCCTCTATT
GTGTGCATCAAAGGATAGAGATAAAAGACACCAAGGAAGCTTTAGACAAGATAGAGGAAGAGCAAAACAA
AAGTAAGACCACCGCACAGCAAGCGGCCGGCCGCTGATCTTCAGACCTGGAGGAGGAGATATGAGGGACA
ATTGGAGAAGTGAATTATATAAATATAAAGTAGTAAAAATTGAACCATTAGGAGTAGCACCCACCAAGGC
AAAGAGAAGAGTGGTGCAGAGAGAAAAAAGAGCAGTGGGAATAGGAGCTTTGTTCCTTGGGTTCTTGGGA
GCAGCAGGAAGCACTATGGGCGCAGCGTCAATGACGCTGACGGTACAGGCCAGACAATTATTGTCTGGTA
TAGTGCAGCAGCAGAACAATTTGCTGAGGGCTATTGAGGCGCAACAGCATCTGTTGCAACTCACAGTCTG
GGGCATCAAGCAGCTCCAGGCAAGAATCCTGGCTGTGGAAAGATACCTAAAGGATCAACAGCTCCTGGGG
ATTTGGGGTTGCTCTGGAAAACTCATTTGCACCACTGCTGTGCCTTGGAATGCTAGTTGGAGTAATAAAT
CTCTGGAACAGATTTGGAATCACACGACCTGGATGGAGTGGGACAGAGAAATTAACAATTACACAAGCTT
AATACACTCCTTAATTGAAGAATCGCAAAACCAGCAAGAAAAGAATGAACAAGAATTATTGGAATTAGAT
AAATGGGCAAGTTTGTGGAATTGGTTTAACATAACAAATTGGCTGTGGTATATAAAATTATTCATAATGA
TAGTAGGAGGCTTGGTAGGTTTAAGAATAGTTTTTGCTGTACTTTCTATAGTGAATAGAGTTAGGCAGGG
ATATTCACCATTATCGTTTCAGACCCACCTCCCAACCCCGAGGGGACCCGACAGGCCCGAAGGAATAGAA
GAAGAAGGTGGAGAGAGAGACAGAGACAGATCCATTCGATTAGTGAACGGATCTCGACGGTATCGCCTTT
AAAAGAAAAGGGGGGATTGGGGGGTACAGTGCAGGGGAAAGAATAGTAGACATAATAGCAACAGACATAC
AAACTAAAGAATTACAAAAACAAATTACAAAAATTCAAAATTTTCGGGTTTATTACAGGGACAGCAGAGA
TCCAGTTTATCGATAAGCTTGGGAGTTCCGCGTTACATAACTTACGGTAAATGGCCCGCCTGGCTGACCG
CCCAACGACCCCCGCCCATTGACGTCAATAATGACGTATGTTCCCATAGTAACGCCAATAGGGACTTTCC
ATTGACGTCAATGGGTGGAGTATTTACGGTAAACTGCCCACTTGGCAGTACATCAAGTGTATCATATGCC
AAGTACGCCCCCTATTGACGTCAATGACGGTAAATGGCCCGCCTGGCATTATGCCCAGTACATGACCTTA
TGGGACTTTCCTACTTGGCAGTACATCTACGTATTAGTCATCGCTATTACCATGGTGATGCGGTTTTGGC
AGTACATCAATGGGCGTGGATAGCGGTTTGACTCACGGGGATTTCCAAGTCTCCACCCCATTGACGTCAA
TGGGAGTTTGTTTTGGCACCAAAATCAACGGGACTTTCCAAAATGTCGTAACAACTCCGCCCCATTGACG
CAAATGGGCGGTAGGCGTGTACGGTGGGAGGTCTATATAAGCAGAGCTCGTTTAGTGAACCGTCAGATCG
CCTGGAGACGCCATCCACGCTGTTTTGACCTCCATAGAAGACACCGACTCTACTAGAGGATCGCTAGCGC
TACCGGACTCAGATCTCGAGCTCATCGGGATCATGCTGAAACAGGTGGAAATCTTCACCGACGGCAGCTG
TCTGGGCAATCCTGGCCCTGGCGGATACGGCGCCATCCTGAGATACCGGGGCAGAGAGAAAACCTTCAGC
GCCGGCTACACCCGGACCACCAACAACCGGATGGAGCTGATGGCCGCCATCGTGGCCCTGGAAGCCCTGA
AAGAACACTGCGAAGTGATCCTGAGCACCGACAGCCAGTACGTGCGGCAGGGCATCACCCAGTGGATTCA
CAACTGGAAGAAGCGGGGCTGGAAAACCGCCGACAAGAAACCCGTGAAGAACGTGGACCTGTGGCAGAGA
CTGGATGCCGCCCTGGGACAGCACCAGATCAAGTGGGAGTGGGTCAAGGGCCACGCCGGCCACCCTGAGA
ATGAGAGATGTGACGAGCTGGCCAGAGCCGCCGCTATGAACCCCACCCTGGAAGATACCGGCTACCAGGT
GGAAGTGGAATTCATGCTGTCCTCCCACTTCCAGGAGCTGTCCATCTGGATCCACCGGCCGGTCGCCACC
ATGGTGAGCAAGGGCGAGGAGCTGTTCACCGGGGTGGTGCCCATCCTGGTCGAGCTGGACGGCGACGTAA
ACGGCCACAAGTTCAGCGTGTCCGGCGAGGGCGAGGGCGATGCCACCTACGGCAAGCTGACCCTGAAGTT
CATCTGCACCACCGGCAAGCTGCCCGTGCCCTGGCCCACCCTCGTGACCACCCTGACCTACGGCGTGCAG
TGCTTCAGCCGCTACCCCGACCACATGAAGCAGCACGACTTCTTCAAGTCCGCCATGCCCGAAGGCTACG
TCCAGGAGCGCACCATCTTCTTCAAGGACGACGGCAACTACAAGACCCGCGCCGAGGTGAAGTTCGAGGG
CGACACCCTGGTGAACCGCATCGAGCTGAAGGGCATCGACTTCAAGGAGGACGGCAACATCCTGGGGCAC
AAGCTGGAGTACAACTACAACAGCCACAACGTCTATATCATGGCCGACAAGCAGAAGAACGGCATCAAGG
TGAACTTCAAGATCCGCCACAACATCGAGGACGGCAGCGTGCAGCTCGCCGACCACTACCAGCAGAACAC
CCCCATCGGCGACGGCCCCGTGCTGCTGCCCGACAACCACTACCTGAGCACCCAGTCCGCCCTGAGCAAA
GACCCCAACGAGAAGCGCGATCACATGGTCCTGCTGGAGTTCGTGACCGCCGCCGGGATCACTCTCGGCA
TGGACGAGCTGTACAAGTAAATTCCGACATGCTCTAGATAATTCTACCGGGTAGGGGAGGCGCTTTTCCC
AAGGCAGTCTGGAGCATGCGCTTTAGCAGCCCCGCTGGGCACTTGGCGCTACACAAGTGGCCTCTGGCCT
CGCACACATTCCACATCCACCGGTAGGCGCCAACCGGCTCCGTTCTTTGGTGGCCCCTTCGCGCCACCTT
CTACTCCTCCCCTAGTCAGGAAGTTCCCCCCCGCCCCGCAGCTCGCGTCGTGCAGGACGTGACAAATGGA
AGTAGCACGTCTCACTAGTCTCGTGCAGATGGACAGCACCGCTGAGCAATGGAAGCGGGTAGGCCTTTGG
GGCAGCGGCCAATAGCAGCTTTGCTCCTTCGCTTTCTGGGCTCAGAGGCTGGGAAGGGGTGGGTCCGGGG
GCGGGCTCAGGGGCGGGCTCAGGGGCGGGGCGGGCGCCCGAAGGTCCTCCGGAGGCCCGGCATTCTGCAC
GCTTCAAAAGCGCACGTCTGCCGCGCTGTTCTCCTCTTCCTCATCTCCGGGCCTTTCGACCTGCAGCCCA
AGCTTACCATGACCGAGTACAAGCCCACGGTGCGCCTCGCCACCCGCGACGACGTCCCCAGGGCCGTACG
CACCCTCGCCGCCGCGTTCGCCGACTACCCCGCCACGCGCCACACCGTCGATCCGGACCGCCACATCGAG
CGGGTCACCGAGCTGCAAGAACTCTTCCTCACGCGCGTCGGGCTCGACATCGGCAAGGTGTGGGTCGCGG
ACGACGGCGCCGCGGTGGCGGTCTGGACCACGCCGGAGAGCGTCGAAGCGGGGGCGGTGTTCGCCGAGAT
CGGCCCGCGCATGGCCGAGTTGAGCGGTTCCCGGCTGGCCGCGCAGCAACAGATGGAAGGCCTCCTGGCG
CCGCACCGGCCCAAGGAGCCCGCGTGGTTCCTGGCCACCGTCGGCGTCTCGCCCGACCACCAGGGCAAGG
GTCTGGGCAGCGCCGTCGTGCTCCCCGGAGTGGAGGCGGCCGAGCGCGCCGGGGTGCCCGCCTTCCTGGA
GACCTCCGCGCCCCGCAACCTCCCCTTCTACGAGCGGCTCGGCTTCACCGTCACCGCCGACGTCGAGGTG
CCCGAAGGACCGCGCACCTGGTGCATGACCCGCAAGCCCGGTGCCTGACCGCGTCTGGAACAATCAACCT
CTGGATTACAAAATTTGTGAAAGATTGACTGGTATTCTTAACTATGTTGCTCCTTTTACGCTATGTGGAT
ACGCTGCTTTAATGCCTTTGTATCATGCTATTGCTTCCCGTATGGCTTTCATTTTCTCCTCCTTGTATAA
ATCCTGGTTGCTGTCTCTTTATGAGGAGTTGTGGCCCGTTGTCAGGCAACGTGGCGTGGTGTGCACTGTG
TTTGCTGACGCAACCCCCACTGGTTGGGGCATTGCCACCACCTGTCAGCTCCTTTCCGGGACTTTCGCTT
TCCCCCTCCCTATTGCCACGGCGGAACTCATCGCCGCCTGCCTTGCCCGCTGCTGGACAGGGGCTCGGCT
GTTGGGCACTGACAATTCCGTGGTGTTGTCGGGGAAGCTGACGTCCTTTCCATGGCTGCTCGCCTGTGTT
GCCACCTGGATTCTGCGCGGGACGTCCTTCTGCTACGTCCCTTCGGCCCTCAATCCAGCGGACCTTCCTT
CCCGCGGCCTGCTGCCGGCTCTGCGGCCTCTTCCGCGTCTTCGCCTTCGCCCTCAGACGAGTCGGATCTC
CCTTTGGGCCGCCTCCCCGCCTGGAATTAATTCTGCAGTCGAGACCTAGAAAAACATGGAGCAATCACAA
GTAGCAATACAGCAGCTACCAATGCTGATTGTGCCTGGCTAGAAGCACAAGAGGAGGAGGAGGTGGGTTT
TCCAGTCACACCTCAGGTACCTTTAAGACCAATGACTTACAAGGCAGCTGTAGATCTTAGCCACTTTTTA
AAAGAAAAGAGGGGACTGGAAGGGCTAATTCACTCCCAACGAAGACAAGATATCCTTGATCTGTGGATCT
ACCACACACAAGGCTACTTCCCTGATTAGCAGAACTACACACCAGGGCCAGGGGTCAGATATCCACTGAC
CTTTGGATGGTGCTACAAGCTAGTACCAGTTGAGCCAGATAAGGTAGAAGAGGCCAATAAAGGAGAGAAC
ACCAGCTTGTTACACCCTGTGAGCCTGCATGGGATGGATGACCCGGAGAGAGAAGTGTTAGAGTGGAGGT
TTGACAGCCGCCTAGCATTTCATCACGTGGCCCGAGAGCTGCATCCGGAGTACTTCAAGAACTGCTGATA
TCGAGCTTGCTACAAGGGACTTTCCGCTGGGGACTTTCCAGGGAGGCGTGGCCTGGGCGGGACTGGGGAG
TGGCGAGCCCTCAGATCCTGCATATAAGCAGCTGCTTTTTGCCTGTACTGGGTCTCTCTGGTTAGACCAG
ATCTGAGCCTGGGAGCTCTCTGGCTAACTAGGGAACCCACTGCTTAAGCCTCAATAAAGCTTGCCTTGAG
TGCTTCAAGTAGTGTGTGCCCGTCTGTTGTGTGACTCTGGTAACTAGAGATCCCTCAGACCCTTTTAGTC
AGTGTGGAAAATCTCTAGCAGTAGTAGTTCATGTCATCTTATTATTCAGTATTTATAACTTGCAAAGAAA
TGAATATCAGAGAGTGAGAGGCCTTGACATTGCTAGCGTTTTACCGTCGACCTCTAGCTAGAGCTTGGCG
TAATCATGGTCATAGCTGTTTCCTGTGTGAAATTGTTATCCGCTCACAATTCCACACAACATACGAGCCG
GAAGCATAAAGTGTAAAGCCTGGGGTGCCTAATGAGTGAGCTAACTCACATTAATTGCGTTGCGCTCACT
GCCCGCTTTCCAGTCGGGAAACCTGTCGTGCCAGCTGCATTAATGAATCGGCCAACGCGCGGGGAGAGGC
GGTTTGCGTATTGGGCGCTCTTCCGCTTCCTCGCTCACTGACTCGCTGCGCTCGGTCGTTCGGCTGCGGC
GAGCGGTATCAGCTCACTCAAAGGCGGTAATACGGTTATCCACAGAATCAGGGGATAACGCAGGAAAGAA
CATGTGAGCAAAAGGCCAGCAAAAGGCCAGGAACCGTAAAAAGGCCGCGTTGCTGGCGTTTTTCCATAGG
CTCCGCCCCCCTGACGAGCATCACAAAAATCGACGCTCAAGTCAGAGGTGGCGAAACCCGACAGGACTAT
AAAGATACCAGGCGTTTCCCCCTGGAAGCTCCCTCGTGCGCTCTCCTGTTCCGACCCTGCCGCTTACCGG
ATACCTGTCCGCCTTTCTCCCTTCGGGAAGCGTGGCGCTTTCTCATAGCTCACGCTGTAGGTATCTCAGT
TCGGTGTAGGTCGTTCGCTCCAAGCTGGGCTGTGTGCACGAACCCCCCGTTCAGCCCGACCGCTGCGCCT
TATCCGGTAACTATCGTCTTGAGTCCAACCCGGTAAGACACGACTTATCGCCACTGGCAGCAGCCACTGG
TAACAGGATTAGCAGAGCGAGGTATGTAGGCGGTGCTACAGAGTTCTTGAAGTGGTGGCCTAACTACGGC
TACACTAGAAGAACAGTATTTGGTATCTGCGCTCTGCTGAAGCCAGTTACCTTCGGAAAAAGAGTTGGTA
GCTCTTGATCCGGCAAACAAACCACCGCTGGTAGCGGTGGTTTTTTTGTTTGCAAGCAGCAGATTACGCG
CAGAAAAAAAGGATCTCAAGAAGATCCTTTGATCTTTTCTACGGGGTCTGACGCTCAGTGGAACGAAAAC
TCACGTTAAGGGATTTTGGTCATGAGATTATCAAAAAGGATCTTCACCTAGATCCTTTTAAATTAAAAAT
GAAGTTTTAAATCAATCTAAAGTATATATGAGTAAACTTGGTCTGACAGTTACCAATGCTTAATCAGTGA
GGCACCTATCTCAGCGATCTGTCTATTTCGTTCATCCATAGTTGCCTGACTCCCCGTCGTGTAGATAACT
ACGATACGGGAGGGCTTACCATCTGGCCCCAGTGCTGCAATGATACCGCGAGACCCACGCTCACCGGCTC
CAGATTTATCAGCAATAAACCAGCCAGCCGGAAGGGCCGAGCGCAGAAGTGGTCCTGCAACTTTATCCGC
CTCCATCCAGTCTATTAATTGTTGCCGGGAAGCTAGAGTAAGTAGTTCGCCAGTTAATAGTTTGCGCAAC
GTTGTTGCCATTGCTACAGGCATCGTGGTGTCACGCTCGTCGTTTGGTATGGCTTCATTCAGCTCCGGTT
CCCAACGATCAAGGCGAGTTACATGATCCCCCATGTTGTGCAAAAAAGCGGTTAGCTCCTTCGGTCCTCC
GATCGTTGTCAGAAGTAAGTTGGCCGCAGTGTTATCACTCATGGTTATGGCAGCACTGCATAATTCTCTT
ACTGTCATGCCATCCGTAAGATGCTTTTCTGTGACTGGTGAGTACTCAACCAAGTCATTCTGAGAATAGT
GTATGCGGCGACCGAGTTGCTCTTGCCCGGCGTCAATACGGGATAATACCGCGCCACATAGCAGAACTTT
AAAAGTGCTCATCATTGGAAAACGTTCTTCGGGGCGAAAACTCTCAAGGATCTTACCGCTGTTGAGATCC
AGTTCGATGTAACCCACTCGTGCACCCAACTGATCTTCAGCATCTTTTACTTTCACCAGCGTTTCTGGGT
GAGCAAAAACAGGAAGGCAAAATGCCGCAAAAAAGGGAATAAGGGCGACACGGAAATGTTGAATACTCAT
ACTCTTCCTTTTTCAATATTATTGAAGCATTTATCAGGGTTATTGTCTCATGAGCGGATACATATTTGAA
TGTATTTAGAAAAATAAACAAATAGGGGTTCCGCGCACATTTCCCCGAAAAGTGCCACCTGACGTCGACG
GATCGGGAGATCAACTTGTTTATTGCAGCTTATAATGGTTACAAATAAAGCAATAGCATCACAAATTTCA
CAAATAAAGCATTTTTTTCACTGCATTCTAGTTGTGGTTTGTCCAAACTCATCAATGTATCTTATCATGT
CTGGATCAACTGGATAACTCAAGCTAACCAAAATCATCCCAAACTTCCCACCCCATACCCTATTACCACT
GCCAATTACCTGTGGTTTCATTTACTCTAAACCTGTGATTCCTCTGAATTATTTTCATTTTAAAGAAATT
GTATTTGTTAAATATGTACTACAAACTTAGTAGT
Features (pLannotate 1.2.2; 25 found; start..end, strand, type, name):
    377..634     +  LTR            5' LTR (truncated): truncated 5' long terminal repeat (LTR) from HIV-1
    681..806     +  misc_feature   HIV-1 Ψ: packaging signal of human immunodeficiency virus type 1
    790..1128    +  CDS            HIV-1 gag (fragment): gag protein from human immunodeficiency virus 1; gag
   1303..1536    +  misc_feature   RRE: The Rev response element (RRE) of HIV-1 allows for Rev-dependent mRNA export from the nucleus to the cytoplasm.
   1913..2013    +  CDS            Rev (fragment): human immunodeficiency virus 1 (HIV-1) Rev protein; rev; enhances nuclear export of unspliced and incompletely spliced viral mRNAs
   2028..2143    +  misc_feature   cPPT/CTS: central polypurine tract and central termination sequence of HIV-1 (lacking the first T)
   2201..2504    +  enhancer       CMV enhancer: human cytomegalovirus immediate early enhancer
   2505..2708    +  promoter       CMV promoter: human cytomegalovirus (CMV) immediate early promoter
   2793..2824    +  misc_feature   MCS (fragment): multiple cloning site
   2833..3297    +  CDS            rnhA: RNH_ECOLI - Also known as dasF, herA, rnh, sdrA. Experimental evidence at protein level: Swiss-Prot protein existence level 1. Endonuclease that specifically degrades the RNA of RNA-DNA hybrids. RNase H participates in DNA replication; it helps to specify the origin of genomic replication by suppressing initiation at origins other than the oriC locus; along with the 5'-3' exonuclease of pol1, it removes RNA primers from the Okazaki fragments of lagging strand synthesis; and it defines the origin of replication for ColE1-type plasmids by specific cleavage of an RNA preprimer. From Escherichia c
   3361..4080    +  CDS            EGFP: the original enhanced GFP (Yang et al., 1996) mammalian codon-optimized
   4109..4608    +  promoter       PGK promoter: mouse phosphoglycerate kinase 1 promoter
   4629..5228    +  CDS            PuroR: puromycin N-acetyltransferase; pac from Streptomyces alboniger; confers resistance to puromycin
   5242..5830    +  misc_feature   WPRE: woodchuck hepatitis virus posttranscriptional regulatory element
   5847..6365    +  CDS            nef (fragment): NEF_HV1BR - Experimental evidence at protein level: Swiss-Prot protein existence level 1. Extracellular Nef protein targets CD4(+) T-lymphocytes for apoptosis by interacting with CXCR4 surface receptors (PubMed:14990729). From Human immunodeficiency virus type 1 group M subtype B (isolate BRU/LAI) (HIV-1).
   6413..6670    +  LTR            5' LTR (truncated): truncated 5' long terminal repeat (LTR) from HIV-1
   6823..6839    -  protein_bind   lac operator: The lac repressor binds to the lac operator to inhibit transcription in E. coli. This inhibition can be relieved by adding lactose or isopropyl-β-D-thiogalactopyranoside (IPTG). lac repressor encoded by lacI
   6847..6877    -  promoter       lac promoter: promoter for the E. coli lac operon
   6892..6913    -  protein_bind   CAP binding site: CAP binding activates transcription in the presence of cAMP. E. coli catabolite activator protein
   6926..7018    -  CDS            lacI (fragment): lac repressor; lacI; The lac repressor binds to the lac operator to inhibit transcription in E. coli. This inhibition can be relieved by adding lactose or isopropyl-β-D-thiogalactopyranoside (IPTG).
   7201..7789    -  rep_origin     ori: high-copy-number ColE1/pMB1/pBR322/pUC origin of replication
   7960..8820    -  CDS            AmpR: β-lactamase; bla; confers resistance to ampicillin, carbenicillin, and related antibiotics
   8821..8925    -  promoter       AmpR promoter: bla
   8973..9107    +  polyA_signal   SV40 poly(A) signal: SV40 polyadenylation signal
   9274..329     +  CDS            nef (fragment) (across the origin): NEF_HV1BR - Experimental evidence at protein level: Swiss-Prot protein existence level 1. Extracellular Nef protein targets CD4(+) T-lymphocytes for apoptosis by interacting with CXCR4 surface receptors (PubMed:14990729). From Human immunodeficiency virus type 1 group M subtype B (isolate BRU/LAI) (HIV-1).
