[The description below was written by a language model from this plasmid's Addgene catalogue record and pLannotate feature annotations shown in this document.]
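Description:
pLVX-RNaseHI-NES-EGFP is an HIV-1-based lentiviral transfer plasmid built on the pLVX backbone, designed for stable expression of wild-type E. coli RNase HI in transduced cells. It is propagated in bacteria through a high-copy ColE1/pUC-type origin and selected with ampicillin via the β-lactamase gene. The viral portion carries the elements needed for packaging and integration of the vector genome: flanking HIV-1 LTR sequences (both annotated as truncated LTRs, each preceded by nef-derived sequence), the Ψ packaging signal with an adjoining gag fragment, the Rev response element for Rev-dependent nuclear export of the full-length transcript, and the cPPT/CTS, which aids nuclear import of the reverse-transcribed genome. Viral structural and enzymatic proteins are not encoded and must be supplied in trans.

Within the provirus, the CMV immediate early enhancer and promoter drive the rnhA coding sequence, the endonuclease that cleaves the RNA strand of RNA-DNA hybrids, followed by EGFP. According to the catalogue entry the protein also carries a nuclear export signal. This NES is not annotated separately in the feature table, though a short unannotated gap lies between rnhA and EGFP where it may reside. Downstream, a mouse PGK promoter expresses puromycin N-acetyltransferase for selection of transduced cells, and a WPRE enhances transcript expression ahead of the 3' LTR. The export signal is meant to confine the fluorescent enzyme to the cytoplasm, so the construct can be used to degrade cytoplasmic DNA-RNA hybrids specifically, with EGFP allowing expression and localisation to be monitored.
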