Addgene plasmid #196701: pLVX-RNaseHI-NES-EGFP
Purpose: Plasmid for stable expression of wild type bacterial RNase HI tagged with NES and EGFP that can be used to specifically degrade the DNA-RNA hybrids in the cytoplasm.
Depositing lab: Karlene Cimprich. Depositing organization: Stanford University. Publication: R-loop-derived cytoplasmic RNA-DNA hybrids activate an immune response. Crossley MP, Song C, Bocek MJ, Choi JH, Kousorous J, Sathirachinda A, Lin C, Brickner JR, Bai G, Lans H, Vermeulen W, Abu-Remaileh M, Cimprich KA. Nature. 2023 Jan;613(7942):187-194. doi: 10.1038/s41586-022-05545-9. Epub 2022 Dec 21. PubMed 36544021.
Backbone
  Vector backbone: pLVX
  Vector type: Lentiviral
Growth in bacteria
  Bacterial resistance: Ampicillin, 100 μg/mL
  Growth temperature: 37°C
  Growth strain: NEB Stable
  Copy number: Unknown
Gene/Insert
  Gene/Insert name: bacterial RNaseHI
  Species: E. coli
  Cloning method: Unknown
Terms and licenses: Academic/Nonprofit Terms; Industry Terms: Not Available to Industry
How to cite: pLVX-RNaseHI-NES-EGFP was a gift from Karlene Cimprich (Addgene plasmid # 196701 ; http://n2t.net/addgene:196701 ; RRID:Addgene_196701)
